Addgene plasmid #229419: HA-MST2
Purpose: Lentiviral or overpexression of cDNA
Depositing lab: Christopher Vakoc. Depositing organization: Cold Spring Harbor Laboratory. Publication: MARK2/MARK3 kinases are catalytic co-dependencies of YAP/TAZ in human cancer. Klingbeil O, Skopelitis D, Tonelli C, Yoshimoto T, Alpsoy A, Panepinto MC, Minicozzi F, Merrill JR, Cafiero AM, Aggarwal D, Russo S, Ha T, Demerdash OE, Wee TL, Spector DL, Lyons SK, Tuveson DA, Cifani P, Vakoc CR. Cancer Discov. 2024 Jul 26. doi: 10.1158/2159-8290.CD-23-1529. PubMed 39058094.
Backbone
  Vector backbone: LentiVi
  Vector type: Mammalian Expression, Lentiviral
  Selectable markers: Blasticidin
Growth in bacteria
  Bacterial resistance: Ampicillin, 100 μg/mL
  Growth temperature: 37°C
  Growth strain: NEB Stable
  Copy number: High Copy
Gene/Insert
  Gene/Insert name: STK3 (MST2)
  Species: H. sapiens (human)
  Insert size (bp): 1542
  Entrez Gene: STK3 (a.k.a. KRS1, MST2)
  Promoter: EFS
  Tag / fusion protein: HA (N terminal on insert)
  Cloning method: Gibson Cloning
Terms and licenses: Academic/Nonprofit Terms; Industry Terms: Not Available to Industry
How to cite: HA-MST2 was a gift from Christopher Vakoc (Addgene plasmid # 229419 ; http://n2t.net/addgene:229419 ; RRID:Addgene_229419)
