[The description below was written by a language model from this plasmid's Addgene catalogue record and pLannotate feature annotations shown in this document.]
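Description:
HA-MST2 is a third-generation-style, self-inactivating HIV-1 lentiviral transfer plasmid built on the LentiVi backbone for expressing human STK3 (MST2) cDNA in mammalian cells, either by direct transfection or after packaging into lentivirus. In bacteria it is maintained through a high-copy ColE1/pUC-type origin and selected with ampicillin via the β-lactamase gene. An f1 origin, lac promoter/operator remnants, and T3 and T7 promoters remain from the parental cloning vector. An RSV promoter replaces the U3 region of the truncated 5' LTR to drive Tat-independent genomic RNA production. The Ψ packaging signal with a gag fragment, the RRE and the cPPT/CTS support packaging, Rev-dependent nuclear export and efficient transduction. The ΔU3 3' LTR inactivates viral promoter activity after integration, and an SV40 poly(A) signal and SV40 origin lie downstream of it.

The expression cassette uses the EFS (EF-1α core) promoter to transcribe STK3, which the catalogue describes as carrying an N-terminal HA tag for detection or immunoprecipitation; the tag itself is not annotated separately in the feature table. STK3/MST2 is a stress-activated, pro-apoptotic kinase and a core component of the Hippo pathway. Downstream, an EMCV IRES allows a resistance gene to be translated from the same transcript, and a WPRE enhances transcript expression. The catalogue lists blasticidin as the mammalian selectable marker, whereas the sequence annotation identifies the IRES-linked gene as a hygromycin phosphotransferase fragment, so the selection drug should be confirmed against the sequence. The plasmid was deposited with work on MARK2/MARK3 kinases and YAP/TAZ dependency in human cancer, where it would serve to overexpress tagged MST2.
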