Features (pLannotate 1.2.2; 27 found; start..end, strand, type, name):
      5..231     +  promoter       RSV promoter: Rous sarcoma virus enhancer/promoter
    232..412     +  LTR            5' LTR (truncated): truncated 5' long terminal repeat (LTR) from HIV-1
    459..584     +  misc_feature   HIV-1 Ψ: packaging signal of human immunodeficiency virus type 1
    568..931     +  CDS            HIV-1 gag (fragment): gag protein from human immunodeficiency virus 1; gag
   1077..1310    +  misc_feature   RRE: The Rev response element (RRE) of HIV-1 allows for Rev-dependent mRNA export from the nucleus to the cytoplasm.
   1687..1713    +  CDS            Rev (fragment): human immunodeficiency virus 1 (HIV-1) Rev protein; rev; enhances nuclear export of unspliced and incompletely spliced viral mRNAs
   1723..1840    +  misc_feature   cPPT/CTS: central polypurine tract and central termination sequence of HIV-1
   1909..2120    +  promoter       EF-1α core promoter: core promoter for human elongation factor EF-1α
   2215..3684    +  CDS            STK3: STK3_HUMAN - Also known as KRS1, MST2. Experimental evidence at protein level: Swiss-Prot protein existence level 1. Stress-activated, pro-apoptotic kinase which, following caspase-cleavage, enters the nucleus and induces chromatin condensation followed by internucleosomal DNA fragmentation. Key component of the Hippo signaling pathway which plays a pivotal role in organ size control and tumor suppression by restricting proliferation and promoting apoptosis. The core of this pathway is composed of a kinase cascade wherein STK3/MST2 and STK4/MST1, in complex with its regulatory protein SAV1, ph
   3808..4270    +  misc_feature   IRES: internal ribosome entry site (IRES) of the encephalomyocarditis virus (EMCV)
   4284..5305    +  CDS            HygR (fragment): hygromycin B phosphotransferase confers resistance to hygromycin
   5331..5919    +  misc_feature   WPRE: woodchuck hepatitis virus posttranscriptional regulatory element
   5970..5989    +  misc_feature   cPPT/CTS (fragment): central polypurine tract and central termination sequence of HIV-1
   5991..6224    +  LTR            3' LTR (ΔU3): self-inactivating 3' long terminal repeat (LTR) from HIV-1
   6302..6423    +  polyA_signal   SV40 poly(A) signal: SV40 polyadenylation signal
   6463..6598    +  rep_origin     SV40 ori: SV40 origin of replication
   6619..6637    -  promoter       T7 promoter: promoter for bacteriophage T7 RNA polymerase
   6645..6800    +  CDS            lacZα (fragment): LacZα fragment of β-galactosidase; lacZ fragment
   6805..7233    +  rep_origin     f1 ori (sequence partly withheld): f1 bacteriophage origin of replication; arrow indicates direction of (+) strand synthesis
   7286..7390    +  promoter       AmpR promoter: bla
   7391..8251    +  CDS            AmpR: β-lactamase; bla; confers resistance to ampicillin, carbenicillin, and related antibiotics
   8422..9010    +  rep_origin     ori: high-copy-number ColE1/pMB1/pBR322/pUC origin of replication
   9193..9285    +  CDS            lacI (fragment): lac repressor; lacI; The lac repressor binds to the lac operator to inhibit transcription in E. coli. This inhibition can be relieved by adding lactose or isopropyl-β-D-thiogalactopyranoside (IPTG).
   9298..9319    +  protein_bind   CAP binding site: CAP binding activates transcription in the presence of cAMP. E. coli catabolite activator protein
   9334..9364    +  promoter       lac promoter: promoter for the E. coli lac operon
   9372..9388    +  protein_bind   lac operator: The lac repressor binds to the lac operator to inhibit transcription in E. coli. This inhibition can be relieved by adding lactose or isopropyl-β-D-thiogalactopyranoside (IPTG). lac repressor encoded by lacI
   9433..9451    +  promoter       T3 promoter: promoter for bacteriophage T3 RNA polymerase
>Addgene plasmid #229419 | HA-MST2 | addgene full sequence | sequence record 456619 | Addgene NGS Result
TTAATGTAGTCTTATGCAATACTCTTGTAGTCTTGCAACATGGTAACGATGAGTTAGCAACATGCCTTAC
AAGGAGAGAAAAAGCACCGTGCATGCCGATTGGTGGAAGTAAGGTGGTACGATCGTGCCTTATTAGGAAG
GCAACAGACGGGTCTGACATGGATTGGACGAACCACTGAATTGCCGCATTGCAGAGATATTGTATTTAAG
TGCCTAGCTCGATACATAAACGGGTCTCTCTGGTTAGACCAGATCTGAGCCTGGGAGCTCTCTGGCTAAC
TAGGGAACCCACTGCTTAAGCCTCAATAAAGCTTGCCTTGAGTGCTTCAAGTAGTGTGTGCCCGTCTGTT
GTGTGACTCTGGTAACTAGAGATCCCTCAGACCCTTTTAGTCAGTGTGGAAAATCTCTAGCAGTGGCGCC
CGAACAGGGACTTGAAAGCGAAAGGGAAACCAGAGGAGCTCTCTCGACGCAGGACTCGGCTTGCTGAAGC
GCGCACGGCAAGAGGCGAGGGGCGGCGACTGGTGAGTACGCCAAAAATTTTGACTAGCGGAGGCTAGAAG
GAGAGAGATGGGTGCGAGAGCGTCAGTATTAAGCGGGGGAGAATTAGATCGCGATGGGAAAAAATTCGGT
TAAGGCCAGGGGGAAAGAAAAAATATAAATTAAAACATATAGTATGGGCAAGCAGGGAGCTAGAACGATT
CGCAGTTAATCCTGGCCTGTTAGAAACATCAGAAGGCTGTAGACAAATACTGGGACAGCTACAACCATCC
CTTCAGACAGGATCAGAAGAACTTAGATCATTATATAATACAGTAGCAACCCTCTATTGTGTGCATCAAA
GGATAGAGATAAAAGACACCAAGGAAGCTTTAGACAAGATAGAGGAAGAGCAAAACAAAAGTAAGACCAC
CGCACAGCAAGCGGCCGCTGATCTTCAGACCTGGAGGAGGAGATATGAGGGACAATTGGAGAAGTGAATT
ATATAAATATAAAGTAGTAAAAATTGAACCATTAGGAGTAGCACCCACCAAGGCAAAGAGAAGAGTGGTG
CAGAGAGAAAAAAGAGCAGTGGGAATAGGAGCTTTGTTCCTTGGGTTCTTGGGAGCAGCAGGAAGCACTA
TGGGCGCAGCGTCAATGACGCTGACGGTACAGGCCAGACAATTATTGTCTGGTATAGTGCAGCAGCAGAA
CAATTTGCTGAGGGCTATTGAGGCGCAACAGCATCTGTTGCAACTCACAGTCTGGGGCATCAAGCAGCTC
CAGGCAAGAATCCTGGCTGTGGAAAGATACCTAAAGGATCAACAGCTCCTGGGGATTTGGGGTTGCTCTG
GAAAACTCATTTGCACCACTGCTGTGCCTTGGAATGCTAGTTGGAGTAATAAATCTCTGGAACAGATTTG
GAATCACACGACCTGGATGGAGTGGGACAGAGAAATTAACAATTACACAAGCTTAATACACTCCTTAATT
GAAGAATCGCAAAACCAGCAAGAAAAGAATGAACAAGAATTATTGGAATTAGATAAATGGGCAAGTTTGT
GGAATTGGTTTAACATAACAAATTGGCTGTGGTATATAAAATTATTCATAATGATAGTAGGAGGCTTGGT
AGGTTTAAGAATAGTTTTTGCTGTACTTTCTATAGTGAATAGAGTTAGGCAGGGATATTCACCATTATCG
TTTCAGACCCACCTCCCAACCCCGAGGGGACCCAGACCACAATTTTAAAAGAAAAGGGGGGATTGGGGGG
TACAGTGCAGGGGAAAGAATAGTAGACATAATAGCAACAGACATACAAACTAAAGAATTACAAAAACAAA
TTACAAAAATTCAAAATTTTCGGGTTTATTACAGGGACAGCAGAGATCCACTTTGGCGCCGGCTCGAGTG
GCTCCGGTGCCCGTCAGTGGGCAGAGCGCACATCGCCCACAGTCCCCGAGAAGTTGGGGGGAGGGGTCGG
CAATTGAACCGGTGCCTAGAGAAGGTGGCGCGGGGTAAACTGGGAAAGTGATGTCGTGTACTGGCTCCGC
CTTTTTCCCGAGGGTGGGGGAGAACCGTATATAAGTGCAGTAGTCGCCGTGAACGTTCTTTTTCGCAACG
GGTTTGCCGCCAGAACACAGGTGTCGTGACGCGGGATCCGCCACCATGTACCCCTACGACGTGCCCGACT
ACGCCGGCTATCCGTATGATGTCCCGGACTATGCAGGAAGCGGAGAGCAGCCGCCGGCGCCTAAGAGTAA
ACTAAAAAAGCTGAGTGAAGACAGTTTGACTAAGCAGCCTGAAGAAGTTTTTGATGTATTAGAGAAGCTT
GGAGAAGGGTCTTATGGAAGTGTATTTAAAGCAATACACAAGGAATCCGGTCAAGTTGTCGCAATTAAAC
AAGTACCTGTTGAATCAGATCTTCAGGAAATAATCAAAGAAATTTCCATAATGCAGCAATGTGACAGCCC
ATATGTTGTAAAGTACTATGGCAGTTATTTTAAGAATACAGACCTCTGGATTGTTATGGAGTACTGTGGC
GCTGGCTCTGTCTCAGACATAATTAGATTACGAAACAAGACATTAATAGAAGATGAAATTGCAACCATTC
TTAAATCTACATTGAAAGGACTAGAATATTTGCACTTTATGAGAAAAATACACAGAGATATAAAAGCTGG
AAATATTCTCCTCAATACAGAAGGACATGCAAAATTGGCAGATTTTGGAGTGGCTGGTCAGTTAACAGAT
ACAATGGCAAAACGCAATACTGTAATAGGAACTCCATTTTGGATGGCTCCTGAGGTGATTCAAGAAATAG
GCTATAACTGTGTGGCCGACATCTGGTCCCTTGGCATTACTTCTATAGAAATGGCTGAAGGAAAACCTCC
TTATGCTGATATACATCCAATGAGGGCTATTTTTATGATTCCCACAAATCCACCACCAACATTCAGAAAG
CCAGAACTTTGGTCCGATGATTTCACCGATTTTGTTAAAAAGTGTTTGGTGAAGAATCCTGAGCAGAGAG
CTACTGCAACACAACTTTTACAGCATCCTTTTATCAAGAATGCCAAACCTGTATCAATATTAAGAGACCT
GATCACAGAAGCTATGGAGATCAAAGCTAAAAGACATGAGGAACAGCAACGAGAATTGGAAGAGGAAGAA
GAAAATTCGGATGAAGATGAGCTGGATTCCCACACCATGGTGAAGACTAGTGTGGAGAGTGTGGGCACCA
TGCGGGCCACAAGCACGATGAGTGAAGGGGCCCAGACCATGATTGAACATAATAGCACGATGTTGGAATC
CGACTTGGGGACCATGGTGATAAACAGTGAGGATGAGGAAGAAGAAGATGGAACTATGAAAAGAAATGCA
ACCTCACCACAAGTACAAAGACCATCTTTCATGGACTACTTTGATAAGCAAGACTTCAAGAATAAGAGTC
ACGAAAACTGTAATCAGAACATGCATGAACCCTTCCCTATGTCCAAAAACGTTTTTCCTGATAACTGGAA
AGTTCCTCAAGATGGAGACTTTGACTTTTTGAAAAATCTAAGTTTAGAAGAACTACAGATGCGGTTAAAA
GCACTGGACCCCATGATGGAACGGGAGATAGAAGAACTTCGTCAGAGATACACTGCGAAAAGACAGCCCA
TTCTGGATGCGATGGATGCAAAGAAAAGAAGGCAGCAAAACTTTTGAGCAATTCCGCCCCTCTCCCTCCC
CCCCCCCTAACGTTACTGGCCGAAGCCGCTTGGAATAAGGCCGGTGTGCGTTTGTCTATATGTTATTTTC
CACCATATTGCCGTCTTTTGGCAATGTGAGGGCCCGGAAACCTGGCCCTGTCTTCTTGACGAGCATTCCT
AGGGGTCTTTCCCCTCTCGCCAAAGGAATGCAAGGTCTGTTGAATGTCGTGAAGGAAGCAGTTCCTCTGG
AAGCTTCTTGAAGACAAACAACGTCTGTAGCGACCCTTTGCAGGCAGCGGAACCCCCCACCTGGCGACAG
GTGCCTCTGCGGCCAAAAGCCACGTGTATAAGATACACCTGCAAAGGCGGCACAACCCCAGTGCCACGTT
GTGAGTTGGATAGTTGTGGAAAGAGTCAAATGGCTCTCCTCAAGCGTATTCAACAAGGGGCTGAAGGATG
CCCAGAAGGTACCCCATTGTATGGGATCTGATCTGGGGCCTCGGTGCACATGCTTTACATGTGTTTAGTC
GAGGTTAAAAAAACGTCTAGGCCCCCCGAACCACGGGGACGTGGTTTTCCTTTGAAAAACACGATGATAA
TATGGCCACAACCATGAAAAAGCCTGAACTCACCGCTACCTCTGTCGAGAAGTTTCTGATCGAAAAGTTC
GACAGTGTTAGCGACCTGATGCAGCTCTCCGAGGGCGAAGAATCTCGGGCTTTCAGCTTCGATGTGGGAG
GGCGTGGATATGTCCTGCGGGTGAATAGCTGCGCCGATGGTTTCTACAAAGATCGCTATGTTTATCGGCA
CTTTGCATCCGCCGCTCTCCCTATTCCCGAAGTGCTTGACATTGGGGAGTTCAGCGAGAGCCTGACCTAT
TGCATCTCCCGCCGTGCACAGGGTGTCACCTTGCAAGACCTGCCTGAAACCGAACTGCCCGCTGTTCTCC
AGCCCGTCGCCGAGGCCATGGATGCCATCGCTGCCGCCGATCTTAGCCAGACCAGCGGGTTCGGCCCATT
CGGACCTCAAGGAATCGGTCAATACACTACATGGCGCGATTTCATCTGCGCTATTGCTGATCCCCATGTG
TATCACTGGCAAACTGTGATGGACGACACCGTCAGTGCCTCCGTCGCCCAGGCTCTCGATGAGCTGATGC
TTTGGGCCGAGGACTGCCCCGAAGTCCGGCACCTCGTGCACGCCGATTTCGGCTCCAACAATGTCCTGAC
CGACAATGGCCGCATAACAGCCGTCATTGACTGGAGCGAGGCCATGTTCGGGGATTCCCAATACGAGGTC
GCCAACATCTTCTTCTGGAGGCCCTGGTTGGCTTGTATGGAGCAGCAGACCCGCTACTTCGAGCGGAGGC
ATCCCGAGCTTGCAGGATCTCCTCGGCTCCGGGCTTATATGCTCCGCATTGGTCTTGACCAACTCTATCA
GAGCTTGGTTGACGGCAATTTCGATGATGCAGCTTGGGCTCAGGGTCGCTGCGACGCAATCGTCCGGTCC
GGAGCCGGGACTGTCGGGCGTACACAAATCGCCCGCAGAAGCGCTGCCGTCTGGACCGATGGCTGTGTGG
AAGTGCTCGCCGATAGTGGAAACAGACGCCCCAGCACTCGTCCTAGGGCAAAGGATCTGCAGTAGACGCG
TTAAGTCGACAATCAACCTCTGGATTACAAAATTTGTGAAAGATTGACTGGTATTCTTAACTATGTTGCT
CCTTTTACGCTATGTGGATACGCTGCTTTAATGCCTTTGTATCATGCTATTGCTTCCCGTATGGCTTTCA
TTTTCTCCTCCTTGTATAAATCCTGGTTGCTGTCTCTTTATGAGGAGTTGTGGCCCGTTGTCAGGCAACG
TGGCGTGGTGTGCACTGTGTTTGCTGACGCAACCCCCACTGGTTGGGGCATTGCCACCACCTGTCAACTC
CTTTCCGGGACTTTCGCTTTCCCCCTCCCTATTGCCACGGCGGAACTCATCGCCGCCTGCCTTGCCCGCT
GCTGGACAGGGGCTCGGCTGTTGGGCACTGACAATTCCGTGGTGTTGTCGGGGAAATCATCGTCCTTTCC
TTGGCTGCTCGCCTGTGTTGCCACCTGGATTCTGCGCGGGACGTCCTTCTGCTACGTCCCTTCGGCCCTC
AATCCAGCGGACCTTCCTTCCCGCGGCCTGCTGCCGGCTCTGCGGCCTCTTCCGCGTCTTCGCCTTCGCC
CTCAGACGAGTCGGATCTCCCTTTGGGCCGCCTCCCCGCGTCGACTTTAAGACCAATGACTTACAAGGCA
GCTGTAGATCTTAGCCACTTTTTAAAAGAAAAGGGGGGACTGGAAGGGCTAATTCACTCCCAACGAAGAC
AAGATCTGCTTTTTGCTTGTACTGGGTCTCTCTGGTTAGACCAGATCTGAGCCTGGGAGCTCTCTGGCTA
ACTAGGGAACCCACTGCTTAAGCCTCAATAAAGCTTGCCTTGAGTGCTTCAAGTAGTGTGTGCCCGTCTG
TTGTGTGACTCTGGTAACTAGAGATCCCTCAGACCCTTTTAGTCAGTGTGGAAAATCTCTAGCAGTACGT
ATAGTAGTTCATGTCATCTTATTATTCAGTATTTATAACTTGCAAAGAAATGAATATCAGAGAGTGAGAG
GAACTTGTTTATTGCAGCTTATAATGGTTACAAATAAAGCAATAGCATCACAAATTTCACAAATAAAGCA
TTTTTTTCACTGCATTCTAGTTGTGGTTTGTCCAAACTCATCAATGTATCTTATCATGTCTGGCTCTAGC
TATCCCGCCCCTAACTCCGCCCATCCCGCCCCTAACTCCGCCCAGTTCCGCCCATTCTCCGCCCCATGGC
TGACTAATTTTTTTTATTTATGCAGAGGCCGAGGCCGCCTCGGCCTCTGAGCTATTCCAGAAGTAGTGAG
GAGGCTTTTTTGGAGGCCTAGGGACGTACCCAATTCGCCCTATAGTGAGTCGTATTACGCGCGCTCACTG
GCCGTCGTTTTACAACGTCGTGACTGGGAAAACCCTGGCGTTACCCAACTTAATCGCCTTGCAGCACATC
CCCCTTTCGCCAGCTGGCGTAATAGCGAAGAGGCCCGCACCGATCGCCCTTCCCAACAGTTGCGCAGCCT
GAATGGCGAATGGG
[124 nt withheld, positions 6805-6928]
C
[91 nt withheld, positions 6930-7020]
A
[49 nt withheld, positions 7022-7070]
CCTTTGACGTTGGAGTCCACGTTCTTT
[37 nt withheld, positions 7098-7134]
ACCCTATCTCGGTCTATTCTTTTGATTTATAAGGGATTTTGCCGATTTCGGCCTATTGGTTAAAAAATGA
GCTGATTTAACAAAAATTTAACGCGAATTTTAACAAAATATTAACGCTTACAATTTAGGTGGCACTTTTC
GGGGAAATGTGCGCGGAACCCCTATTTGTTTATTTTTCTAAATACATTCAAATATGTATCCGCTCATGAG
ACAATAACCCTGATAAATGCTTCAATAATATTGAAAAAGGAAGAGTATGAGTATTCAACATTTCCGTGTC
GCCCTTATTCCCTTTTTTGCGGCATTTTGCCTTCCTGTTTTTGCTCACCCAGAAACGCTGGTGAAAGTAA
AAGATGCTGAAGATCAGTTGGGTGCACGAGTGGGTTACATCGAACTGGATCTCAACAGCGGTAAGATCCT
TGAGAGTTTTCGCCCCGAAGAACGTTTTCCAATGATGAGCACTTTTAAAGTTCTGCTATGTGGCGCGGTA
TTATCCCGTATTGACGCCGGGCAAGAGCAACTCGGTCGCCGCATACACTATTCTCAGAATGACTTGGTTG
AGTACTCACCAGTCACAGAAAAGCATCTTACGGATGGCATGACAGTAAGAGAATTATGCAGTGCTGCCAT
AACCATGAGTGATAACACTGCGGCCAACTTACTTCTGACAACGATCGGAGGACCGAAGGAGCTAACCGCT
TTTTTGCACAACATGGGGGATCATGTAACTCGCCTTGATCGTTGGGAACCGGAGCTGAATGAAGCCATAC
CAAACGACGAGCGTGACACCACGATGCCTGTAGCAATGGCAACAACGTTGCGCAAACTATTAACTGGCGA
ACTACTTACTCTAGCTTCCCGGCAACAATTAATAGACTGGATGGAGGCGGATAAAGTTGCAGGACCACTT
CTGCGCTCGGCCCTTCCGGCTGGCTGGTTTATTGCTGATAAATCTGGAGCCGGTGAGCGTGGGTCTCGCG
GTATCATTGCAGCACTGGGGCCAGATGGTAAGCCCTCCCGTATCGTAGTTATCTACACGACGGGGAGTCA
GGCAACTATGGATGAACGAAATAGACAGATCGCTGAGATAGGTGCCTCACTGATTAAGCATTGGTAACTG
TCAGACCAAGTTTACTCATATATACTTTAGATTGATTTAAAACTTCATTTTTAATTTAAAAGGATCTAGG
TGAAGATCCTTTTTGATAATCTCATGACCAAAATCCCTTAACGTGAGTTTTCGTTCCACTGAGCGTCAGA
CCCCGTAGAAAAGATCAAAGGATCTTCTTGAGATCCTTTTTTTCTGCGCGTAATCTGCTGCTTGCAAACA
AAAAAACCACCGCTACCAGCGGTGGTTTGTTTGCCGGATCAAGAGCTACCAACTCTTTTTCCGAAGGTAA
CTGGCTTCAGCAGAGCGCAGATACCAAATACTGTTCTTCTAGTGTAGCCGTAGTTAGGCCACCACTTCAA
GAACTCTGTAGCACCGCCTACATACCTCGCTCTGCTAATCCTGTTACCAGTGGCTGCTGCCAGTGGCGAT
AAGTCGTGTCTTACCGGGTTGGACTCAAGACGATAGTTACCGGATAAGGCGCAGCGGTCGGGCTGAACGG
GGGGTTCGTGCACACAGCCCAGCTTGGAGCGAACGACCTACACCGAACTGAGATACCTACAGCGTGAGCT
ATGAGAAAGCGCCACGCTTCCCGAAGGGAGAAAGGCGGACAGGTATCCGGTAAGCGGCAGGGTCGGAACA
GGAGAGCGCACGAGGGAGCTTCCAGGGGGAAACGCCTGGTATCTTTATAGTCCTGTCGGGTTTCGCCACC
TCTGACTTGAGCGTCGATTTTTGTGATGCTCGTCAGGGGGGCGGAGCCTATGGAAAAACGCCAGCAACGC
GGCCTTTTTACGGTTCCTGGCCTTTTGCTGGCCTTTTGCTCACATGTTCTTTCCTGCGTTATCCCCTGAT
TCTGTGGATAACCGTATTACCGCCTTTGAGTGAGCTGATACCGCTCGCCGCAGCCGAACGACCGAGCGCA
GCGAGTCAGTGAGCGAGGAAGCGGAAGAGCGCCCAATACGCAAACCGCCTCTCCCCGCGCGTTGGCCGAT
TCATTAATGCAGCTGGCACGACAGGTTTCCCGACTGGAAAGCGGGCAGTGAGCGCAACGCAATTAATGTG
AGTTAGCTCACTCATTAGGCACCCCAGGCTTTACACTTTATGCTTCCGGCTCGTATGTTGTGTGGAATTG
TGAGCGGATAACAATTTCACACAGGAAACAGCTATGACCATGATTACGCCAAGCGCGCAATTAACCCTCA
CTAAAGGGAACAAAAGCTGGAGCTGCAAGC
